Addgene plasmid #220823: pT7-35aaNSP1SA11-NSP5(wt)
Purpose: Express the protein consisting of 35 amino acid of Rotavirus SA11 NSP1 protein and the full-length SA11 NSP5 protein
Depositing lab: Alex Borodavka. Depositing organization: University of Cambridge.
Backbone
  Vector backbone: pT7
  Vector type: Other
Growth in bacteria
  Bacterial resistance: Ampicillin, 100 μg/mL
  Growth temperature: 37°C
  Growth strain: DH5alpha
  Copy number: High Copy
Gene/Insert
  Gene/Insert name: Rotavirus SA11 35aaNSP1-NSP5(wt)
  Species: Rotavirus SA11
  Cloning method: Restriction Enzyme; 5′ cloning site Unknown (unknown if destroyed)
Terms and licenses: Academic/Nonprofit Terms; Industry Terms: Not Available to Industry
How to cite: pT7-35aaNSP1SA11-NSP5(wt) was a gift from Alex Borodavka (Addgene plasmid # 220823 ; http://n2t.net/addgene:220823 ; RRID:Addgene_220823)
