[The description below was written by a language model from this plasmid's Addgene catalogue record and pLannotate feature annotations shown in this document.]
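Description:
pT7-35aaNSP1SA11-NSP5(wt) is a small (about 3.9 kb) bacterial plasmid built on a pT7 backbone. It places a chimeric rotavirus SA11 coding sequence under the control of a bacteriophage T7 promoter. It is propagated in E. coli as a high-copy plasmid through a ColE1/pUC-type origin and is selected with ampicillin via the β-lactamase gene and its own promoter. The annotation also picks up short fragments of lacI, the tetracycline resistance gene, bom, rop, a pUC multiple cloning site and a reverse-oriented SP6 promoter. These appear to be non-functional remnants of the backbone's pBR322/pUC ancestry rather than working parts.

The payload begins just downstream of the T7 promoter with a 105-nt segment encoding the first 35 amino acids of SA11 NSP1, the viral interferon antagonist. This segment is joined directly to the full-length wild-type NSP5 open reading frame. NSP5 is the non-structural protein that, together with NSP2, drives formation of viroplasms, the cytoplasmic factories where rotavirus RNA replication and assembly occur. A hepatitis delta virus ribozyme follows the insert and precedes the T7 terminator. In this arrangement, T7 RNA polymerase starts the transcript at a defined 5′ end and ribozyme self-cleavage trims it to a precise 3′ end. The layout is characteristic of plasmids used for rotavirus reverse genetics, although the record does not explicitly say the plasmid is used that way. The short match to a T7 gene 10-derived solubility tag, located between the ribozyme and the terminator, is probably incidental terminator-flanking sequence.

The stated purpose is simply to express the 35-residue NSP1–NSP5 fusion protein. Transcription requires a source of T7 RNA polymerase, and the record does not specify the expression system or host cells.
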