Features (pLannotate 1.2.2; 15 found; start..end, strand, type, name):
     93..953     +  CDS            AmpR: β-lactamase; bla; confers resistance to ampicillin, carbenicillin, and related antibiotics
   1124..1712    +  rep_origin     ori: high-copy-number ColE1/pMB1/pBR322/pUC origin of replication
   1895..1948    +  CDS            lacI (fragment): lac repressor; lacI; The lac repressor binds to the lac operator to inhibit transcription in E. coli. This inhibition can be relieved by adding lactose or isopropyl-β-D-thiogalactopyranoside (IPTG).
   1968..1986    +  promoter       T7 promoter: promoter for bacteriophage T7 RNA polymerase
   2015..2119    +  CDS            NSP1_ROTS4 (fragment): Experimental evidence at protein level: Swiss-Prot protein existence level 1. Plays a role in the inhibition of host innate immunity by inducing the degradation of key host factors required to activate interferon production such as IRF3, IRF5 or IRF7. Associates with components of cullin RING ligases (CRLs) including CUL1 or CUL3, which are essential multisubunit ubiquitination complexes, to modulate their activities. From Rotavirus A (strain RVA/SA11-4F/G3P6[1]) (RV-A) (Simian Agent 11 (strain 4F)).
   2120..2713    +  CDS            NSP5_ROTSH: Experimental evidence at protein level: Swiss-Prot protein existence level 1. Plays an essential role in the viral genome replication. Participates, together with NSP2, in the formation of viral factories (viroplasms) which are large inclusions in the host cytoplasm where replication intermediates are assembled and viral RNA replication takes place. Orchestrates the recruitment of viroplasmic proteins such as capsid proteins to these factories. From Rotavirus A (isolate RVA/Monkey/South Africa/SA11-H96/1958/G3P5B[2]) (RV-A) (Simian Agent 11 (isolate SI/South Africa/H96/58)).
   2803..2894    +  ncRNA          HDV ribozyme: Accession: RF00094 - Hepatitis delta virus ribozyme
   2909..2958    +  CDS            SET1 (fragment): solubility-enhancement tag derived from T7 phage gene 10B
   2966..3013    +  terminator     T7 terminator: transcription terminator for bacteriophage T7 RNA polymerase
   3042..3076    +  misc_feature   MCS (fragment): pUC18/19 multiple cloning site
   3081..3099    -  promoter       SP6 promoter: promoter for bacteriophage SP6 RNA polymerase
   3327..3602    +  CDS            TcR (fragment): tetracycline efflux protein; tet; confers resistance to tetracycline
   3603..3651    -  misc_feature   bom (fragment): basis of mobility region from pBR322
   3753..3788    -  CDS            rop (fragment): Rop protein, which maintains plasmids at low copy number; rop
   3883..92      +  promoter       AmpR promoter (across the origin): bla
>Addgene plasmid #220823 | pT7-35aaNSP1SA11-NSP5(wt) | addgene full sequence | sequence record 444107 | Addgene NGS Result
TTTGTTTATTTTTCTAAATACATTCAAATATGTATCCGCTCATGAGACAATAACCCTGATAAATGCTTCA
ATAATATTGAAAAAGGAAGAGTATGAGTATTCAACATTTCCGTGTCGCCCTTATTCCCTTTTTTGCGGCA
TTTTGCCTTCCTGTTTTTGCTCACCCAGAAACGCTGGTGAAAGTAAAAGATGCTGAAGATCAGTTGGGTG
CACGAGTGGGTTACATCGAACTGGATCTCAACAGCGGTAAGATCCTTGAGAGTTTTCGCCCCGAAGAACG
TTTTCCAATGATGAGCACTTTTAAAGTTCTGCTATGTGGCGCGGTATTATCCCGTATTGACGCCGGGCAA
GAGCAACTCGGTCGCCGCATACACTATTCTCAGAATGACTTGGTTGAGTACTCACCAGTCACAGAAAAGC
ATCTTACGGATGGCATGACAGTAAGAGAATTATGCAGTGCTGCCATAACCATGAGTGATAACACTGCGGC
CAACTTACTTCTGACAACGATCGGAGGACCGAAGGAGCTAACCGCTTTTTTGCACAACATGGGGGATCAT
GTAACTCGCCTTGATCGTTGGGAACCGGAGCTGAATGAAGCCATACCAAACGACGAGCGTGACACCACGA
TGCCTGTAGCAATGGCAACAACGTTGCGCAAACTATTAACTGGCGAACTACTTACTCTAGCTTCCCGGCA
ACAATTAATAGACTGGATGGAGGCGGATAAAGTTGCAGGACCACTTCTGCGCTCGGCCCTTCCGGCTGGC
TGGTTTATTGCTGATAAATCTGGAGCCGGTGAGCGTGGGTCTCGCGGTATCATTGCAGCACTGGGGCCAG
ATGGTAAGCCCTCCCGTATCGTAGTTATCTACACGACGGGGAGTCAGGCAACTATGGATGAACGAAATAG
ACAGATCGCTGAGATAGGTGCCTCACTGATTAAGCATTGGTAACTGTCAGACCAAGTTTACTCATATATA
CTTTAGATTGATTTAAAACTTCATTTTTAATTTAAAAGGATCTAGGTGAAGATCCTTTTTGATAATCTCA
TGACCAAAATCCCTTAACGTGAGTTTTCGTTCCACTGAGCGTCAGACCCCGTAGAAAAGATCAAAGGATC
TTCTTGAGATCCTTTTTTTCTGCGCGTAATCTGCTGCTTGCAAACAAAAAAACCACCGCTACCAGCGGTG
GTTTGTTTGCCGGATCAAGAGCTACCAACTCTTTTTCCGAAGGTAACTGGCTTCAGCAGAGCGCAGATAC
CAAATACTGTTCTTCTAGTGTAGCCGTAGTTAGGCCACCACTTCAAGAACTCTGTAGCACCGCCTACATA
CCTCGCTCTGCTAATCCTGTTACCAGTGGCTGCTGCCAGTGGCGATAAGTCGTGTCTTACCGGGTTGGAC
TCAAGACGATAGTTACCGGATAAGGCGCAGCGGTCGGGCTGAACGGGGGGTTCGTGCACACAGCCCAGCT
TGGAGCGAACGACCTACACCGAACTGAGATACCTACAGCGTGAGCTATGAGAAAGCGCCACGCTTCCCGA
AGGGAGAAAGGCGGACAGGTATCCGGTAAGCGGCAGGGTCGGAACAGGAGAGCGCACGAGGGAGCTTCCA
GGGGGAAACGCCTGGTATCTTTATAGTCCTGTCGGGTTTCGCCACCTCTGACTTGAGCGTCGATTTTTGT
GATGCTCGTCAGGGGGGCGGAGCCTATGGAAAAACGCCAGCAACGCGGCCTTTTTACGGTTCCTGGCCTT
TTGCTGGCCTTTTGCTCACATGTTCTTTCCTGCGTTATCCCCTGATTCTGTGGATAACCGTATTACCGCC
TTTGAGTGAGCTGATACCGCTCGCCGCAGCCGAACGACCGAGCGCAGCGAGTCAGTGAGCGAGGAAGCGG
AAGAGCGCCCAATACGCAAACCGCCTCTCCCCGCGCGTTGGCCGATTCATTAATGCAGGGGGATATCGAT
CCCGGGTTAATACGACTCACTATAGGCTTTTTTTTGAAAAGTCTTGTGTTAGCCATGGCTACTTTTAAAG
ATGCATGCTTTCATTATCGTAGATTAACTGCTTTAAATCGGAGATTATGCAACATTGGTGCAAATTCTAT
TTGGATGCCAGTTCCTGATATGTCTCTCAGTATTGACGTGACGAGTCTTCCTTCTATTCCTTCAACTATA
TATAAGAATGAATCGTCTTCAACAACGTCAACTCTTTCTGGAAAATCTATTGGTAGGAGTGAACAGTACA
TTTCACCAGATGCAGAAGCATTCAATAAATACATGCTGTCGAAGTCTCCAGAGGATATTGGACCATCTGA
TTCTGCTTCAAACGATCCACTCACCAGTTTTTCGATTAGATCGAATGCAGTTAAGACAAACGCAGACGCT
GGCGTGTCTATGGATTCATCAGCACAATCACGACCTTCAAGTAATGTCGGATGCGATCAAGTGGATTTCT
CCTTAAATAAAGGCTTAAAAGTAAAAGCTAATTTGGACTCATCAATATCAATATCTACGGATACTAAAAA
GGAGAAATCAAAACAAAACCATAAAAGTAGGAAGCACTACCCAAGAATTGAAGCAGAGTCTGATTCAGAT
GATTATGTACTGGATGATTCAGATAGTGATGATGGTAAATGTAAGAACTGTAAATATAAGAAGAAATACT
TCGCATTAAGAATGAGAATGAAACAAGTCGCAATGCAATTGATTGAAGATTTGTAAAATTATGTCACTAT
CTAATTATACAGTATTTAGCCATCACAAGACCGTCCAGACTAGAGTAGCGCCTAGCTGGCAAAATACTGT
GAACCGGGTCGGCATGGCATCTCCACCTCCTCGCGGTCCGACCTGGGCATCCGAAGGAGGACGTCGTCCA
CTCGGATGGCTAAGGGAGAGCTCAAAAAAAAGGATCCGGCTGCTAACAAAGCCCGAAAGGAAGCTGAGTT
GGCTGCTGCCACCGCTGAGCAATAACTAGCATAACCCCTTGGGGCCTCTAAACGGGTCTTGAGGGGTTTT
TTGCTGAAAGGAGGAACTATATCCGGATCGAGATCCTCTAGAGTCGACCTGCAGGCATGCAAGCTTGTAT
TCTATAGTGTCACCTAAATCGTATGTGTATGATACATAAGGTTATGTATTAATTGTAGCCGCGTTCTAAC
GACAATATGTACAAGCCTAATTGTGTAGCATCTGGCTTACTGAAGCAGACCCTATCATCTCTCTCGTAAA
CTGCCGTCAGAGTCGGTTTGGTTGGACGAACCTTCTGAGTTTCTGGTAACGCCGTCCCGCACCCGGAAAT
GGTCAGCGAACCAATCAGCAGGGTCATCGCTAGCCAGATCCTCTACGCCGGACGCATCGTGGCCGGCATC
ACCGGCGCCACAGGTGCGGTTGCTGGCGCCTATATCGCCGACATCACCGATGGGGAAGATCGGGCTCGCC
ACTTCGGGCTCATGAGCGCTTGTTTCGGCGTGGGTATGGTGGCAGGCCCCGTGGCCGGGGGACTGTTGGG
CGCCATCTCCTTGCACCATTCCTTGCGGCGGCGGTGCTCAACGGCCTCAACCTACTACTGGGCTGCTTCT
TAATGCAGGAGTCGCATAAGGGAGAGCGTCGAATGGTGCACTCTCAGTACAATCTGCTCTGATGCCGCAT
AGTTAAGCCAGCCCCGACACCCGCCAACACCCGCTGACGCGCCCTGACGGGCTTGTCTGCTCCCGGCATC
CGCTTACAGACAAGCTGTGACCGTCTCCGGGAGCTGCATGTGTCAGAGGTTTTCACCGTCATCACCGAAA
CGCGCGAGACGAAAGGGCCTCGTGATACGCCTATTTTTATAGGTTAATGTCATGATAATAATGGTTTCTT
AGACGTCAGGTGGCACTTTTCGGGGAAATGTGCGCGGAACCCCTA
