>Addgene plasmid #220823 | pT7-35aaNSP1SA11-NSP5(wt) | depositor partial sequence | sequence record 432249 | Partial
GGCTTTTTTTTGAAAAGTCTTGTGTTAGCCATGGCTACTTTTAAAGATGCATGCTTTCATTATCGTAGAT
TAACTGCTTTAAATCGGAGATTATGCAACATTGGTGCAAATTCTATTTGGATGCCAGTTCCTGATATGTC
TCTCAGTATTGACGTGACGAGTCTTCCTTCTATTCCTTCAACTATATATAAGAATGAATCGTCTTCAACA
ACGTCAACTCTTTCTGGAAAATCTATTGGTAGGAGTGAACAGTACATTTCACCAGATGCAGAAGCATTCA
ATAAATACATGCTGTCGAAGTCTCCAGAGGATATTGGACCATCTGATTCTGCTTCAAACGATCCACTCAC
CAGTTTTTCGATTAGATCGAATGCAGTTAAGACAAACGCAGACGCTGGCGTGTCTATGGATTCATCAGCA
CAATCACGACCTTCAAGTAATGTCGGATGCGATCAAGTGGATTTCTCCTTAAATAAAGGCTTAAAAGTAA
AAGCTAATTTGGACTCATCAATATCAATATCTACGGATACTAAAAAGGAGAAATCAAAACAAAACCATAA
AAGTAGGAAGCACTACCCAAGAATTGAAGCAGAGTCTGATTCAGATGATTATGTACTGGATGATTCAGAT
AGTGATGATGGTAAATGTAAGAACTGTAAATATAAGAAGAAATACTTCGCATTAAGAATGAGAATGAAAC
AAGTCGCAATGCAATTGATTGAAGATTTGTAAAATTATGTCACTATCTAATTATACAGTATTTAGCCATC
ACAAGACCGTCCAGACTAGAGTAGCGCCTAGCTGGCAAAATACTGTGAACCGGGTCGGCATGGCATCTCC
ACCTCCTCGCGGTCCGACCTGGGCATCCGAAGGAGGACGTCGTCCACTCGGATGGCTAAGGGAGAGCTCA
AAAAAAAGGATCCGGCTG
